>Addgene plasmid #75787 | PLK5 gRNA (BRDN0001144735) | addgene full sequence | sequence record 184566 | Addgene Assembled Sequence
CCCGGGTGCAAAGATGGATAAAGTTTTAAACAGAGAGGAATCTTTGCAGCTAATGGACCTTCTAGGTCTT
GAAAGGAGTGGGAATTGGCTCCGGTGCCCGTCAGTGGGCAGAGCGCACATCGCCCACAGTCCCCGAGAAG
TTGGGGGGAGGGGTCGGCAATTGATCCGGTGCCTAGAGAAGGTGGCGCGGGGTAAACTGGGAAAGTGATG
TCGTGTACTGGCTCCGCCTTTTTCCCGAGGGTGGGGGAGAACCGTATATAAGTGCAGTAGTCGCCGTGAA
CGTTCTTTTTCGCAACGGGTTTGCCGCCAGAACACAGGTAAGTGCCGTGTGTGGTTCCCGCGGGCCTGGC
CTCTTTACGGGTTATGGCCCTTGCGTGCCTTGAATTACTTCCACCTGGCTGCAGTACGTGATTCTTGATC
CCGAGCTTCGGGTTGGAAGTGGGTGGGAGAGTTCGAGGCCTTGCGCTTAAGGAGCCCCTTCGCCTCGTGC
TTGAGTTGAGGCCTGGCCTGGGCGCTGGGGCCGCCGCGTGCGAATCTGGTGGCACCTTCGCGCCTGTCTC
GCTGCTTTCGATAAGTCTCTAGCCATTTAAAATTTTTGATGACCTGCTGCGACGCTTTTTTTCTGGCAAG
ATAGTCTTGTAAATGCGGGCCAAGATCTGCACACTGGTATTTCGGTTTTTGGGGCCGCGGGCGGCGACGG
GGCCCGTGCGTCCCAGCGCACATGTTCGGCGAGGCGGGGCCTGCGAGCGCGGCCACCGAGAATCGGACGG
GGGTAGTCTCAAGCTGGCCGGCCTGCTCTGGTGCCTGGCCTCGCGCCGCCGTGTATCGCCCCGCCCTGGG
CGGCAAGGCTGGCCCGGTCGGCACCAGTTGCGTGAGCGGAAAGATGGCCGCTTCCCGGCCCTGCTGCAGG
GAGCTCAAAATGGAGGACGCGGCGCTCGGGAGAGCGGGCGGGTGAGTCACCCACACAAAGGAAAAGGGCC
TTTCCGTCCTCAGCCGTCGCTTCATGTGACTCCACGGAGTACCGGGCGCCGTCCAGGCACCTCGATTAGT
TCTCGAGCTTTTGGAGTACGTCGTCTTTAGGTTGGGGGGAGGGGTTTTATGCGATGGAGTTTCCCCACAC
TGAGTGGGTGGAGACTGAAGTTAGGCCAGCTTGGCACTTGATGTAATTCTCCTTGGAATTTGCCCTTTTT
GAGTTTGGATCTTGGTTCATTCTCAAGCCTCAGACAGTGGTTCAAAGTTTTTTTCTTCCATTTCAGGTGT
CGTGACGTACGGCCACCATGACCGAGTACAAGCCCACGGTGCGCCTCGCCACCCGCGACGACGTCCCCAG
GGCCGTACGCACCCTCGCCGCCGCGTTCGCCGACTACCCCGCCACGCGCCACACCGTCGATCCGGACCGC
CACATCGAGCGGGTCACCGAGCTGCAAGAACTCTTCCTCACGCGCGTCGGGCTCGACATCGGCAAGGTGT
GGGTCGCGGACGACGGCGCCGCCGTGGCGGTCTGGACCACGCCGGAGAGCGTCGAAGCGGGGGCGGTGTT
CGCCGAGATCGGCCCGCGCATGGCCGAGTTGAGCGGTTCCCGGCTGGCCGCGCAGCAACAGATGGAAGGC
CTCCTGGCGCCGCACCGGCCCAAGGAGCCCGCGTGGTTCCTGGCCACCGTCGGAGTCTCGCCCGACCACC
AGGGCAAGGGTCTGGGCAGCGCCGTCGTGCTCCCCGGAGTGGAGGCGGCCGAGCGCGCCGGGGTGCCCGC
CTTCCTGGAGACCTCCGCGCCCCGCAACCTCCCCTTCTACGAGCGGCTCGGCTTCACCGTCACCGCCGAC
GTCGAGGTGCCCGAAGGACCGCGCACCTGGTGCATGACCCGCAAGCCCGGTGCCTGAACGCGTTAAGTCG
ACAATCAACCTCTGGATTACAAAATTTGTGAAAGATTGACTGGTATTCTTAACTATGTTGCTCCTTTTAC
GCTATGTGGATACGCTGCTTTAATGCCTTTGTATCATGCTATTGCTTCCCGTATGGCTTTCATTTTCTCC
TCCTTGTATAAATCCTGGTTGCTGTCTCTTTATGAGGAGTTGTGGCCCGTTGTCAGGCAACGTGGCGTGG
TGTGCACTGTGTTTGCTGACGCAACCCCCACTGGTTGGGGCATTGCCACCACCTGTCAGCTCCTTTCCGG
GACTTTCGCTTTCCCCCTCCCTATTGCCACGGCGGAACTCATCGCCGCCTGCCTTGCCCGCTGCTGGACA
GGGGCTCGGCTGTTGGGCACTGACAATTCCGTGGTGTTGTCGGGGAAATCATCGTCCTTTCCTTGGCTGC
TCGCCTGTGTTGCCACCTGGATTCTGCGCGGGACGTCCTTCTGCTACGTCCCTTCGGCCCTCAATCCAGC
GGACCTTCCTTCCCGCGGCCTGCTGCCGGCTCTGCGGCCTCTTCCGCGTCTTCGCCTTCGCCCTCAGACG
AGTCGGATCTCCCTTTGGGCCGCCTCCCCGCGTCGACTTTAAGACCAATGACTTACAAGGCAGCTGTAGA
TCTTAGCCACTTTTTAAAAGAAAAGGGGGGACTGGAAGGGCTAATTCACTCCCAACGAAGACAAGATCTG
CTTTTTGCTTGTACTGGGTCTCTCTGGTTAGACCAGATCTGAGCCTGGGAGCTCTCTGGCTAACTAGGGA
ACCCACTGCTTAAGCCTCAATAAAGCTTGCCTTGAGTGCTTCAAGTAGTGTGTGCCCGTCTGTTGTGTGA
CTCTGGTAACTAGAGATCCCTCAGACCCTTTTAGTCAGTGTGGAAAATCTCTAGCAGTACGTATAGTAGT
TCATGTCATCTTATTATTCAGTATTTATAACTTGCAAAGAAATGAATATCAGAGAGTGAGAGGAACTTGT
TTATTGCAGCTTATAATGGTTACAAATAAAGCAATAGCATCACAAATTTCACAAATAAAGCATTTTTTTC
ACTGCATTCTAGTTGTGGTTTGTCCAAACTCATCAATGTATCTTATCATGTCTGGCTCTAGCTATCCCGC
CCCTAACTCCGCCCATCCCGCCCCTAACTCCGCCCAGTTCCGCCCATTCTCCGCCCCATGGCTGACTAAT
TTTTTTTATTTATGCAGAGGCCGAGGCCGCCTCGGCCTCTGAGCTATTCCAGAAGTAGTGAGGAGGCTTT
TTTGGAGGCCTAGGGACGTACCCAATTCGCCCTATAGTGAGTCGTATTACGCGCGCTCACTGGCCGTCGT
TTTACAACGTCGTGACTGGGAAAACCCTGGCGTTACCCAACTTAATCGCCTTGCAGCACATCCCCCTTTC
GCCAGCTGGCGTAATAGCGAAGAGGCCCGCACCGATCGCCCTTCCCAACAGTTGCGCAGCCTGAATGGCG
AATGGG
[124 nt withheld, positions 3367-3490]
C
[91 nt withheld, positions 3492-3582]
A
[49 nt withheld, positions 3584-3632]
CCTTTGACGTTGGAGTCCACGTTCTTT
[37 nt withheld, positions 3660-3696]
ACCCTATCTCGGTCTATTCTTTTGATTTATAAGGGATTTTGCCGATTTCGGCCTATTGGTTAAAAAATGA
GCTGATTTAACAAAAATTTAACGCGAATTTTAACAAAATATTAACGCTTACAATTTAGGTGGCACTTTTC
GGGGAAATGTGCGCGGAACCCCTATTTGTTTATTTTTCTAAATACATTCAAATATGTATCCGCTCATGAG
ACAATAACCCTGATAAATGCTTCAATAATATTGAAAAAGGAAGAGTATGAGTATTCAACATTTCCGTGTC
GCCCTTATTCCCTTTTTTGCGGCATTTTGCCTTCCTGTTTTTGCTCACCCAGAAACGCTGGTGAAAGTAA
AAGATGCTGAAGATCAGTTGGGTGCACGAGTGGGTTACATCGAACTGGATCTCAACAGCGGTAAGATCCT
TGAGAGTTTTCGCCCCGAAGAACGTTTTCCAATGATGAGCACTTTTAAAGTTCTGCTATGTGGCGCGGTA
TTATCCCGTATTGACGCCGGGCAAGAGCAACTCGGTCGCCGCATACACTATTCTCAGAATGACTTGGTTG
AGTACTCACCAGTCACAGAAAAGCATCTTACGGATGGCATGACAGTAAGAGAATTATGCAGTGCTGCCAT
AACCATGAGTGATAACACTGCGGCCAACTTACTTCTGACAACGATCGGAGGACCGAAGGAGCTAACCGCT
TTTTTGCACAACATGGGGGATCATGTAACTCGCCTTGATCGTTGGGAACCGGAGCTGAATGAAGCCATAC
CAAACGACGAGCGTGACACCACGATGCCTGTAGCAATGGCAACAACGTTGCGCAAACTATTAACTGGCGA
ACTACTTACTCTAGCTTCCCGGCAACAATTAATAGACTGGATGGAGGCGGATAAAGTTGCAGGACCACTT
CTGCGCTCGGCCCTTCCGGCTGGCTGGTTTATTGCTGATAAATCTGGAGCCGGTGAGCGTGGGTCTCGCG
GTATCATTGCAGCACTGGGGCCAGATGGTAAGCCCTCCCGTATCGTAGTTATCTACACGACGGGGAGTCA
GGCAACTATGGATGAACGAAATAGACAGATCGCTGAGATAGGTGCCTCACTGATTAAGCATTGGTAACTG
TCAGACCAAGTTTACTCATATATACTTTAGATTGATTTAAAACTTCATTTTTAATTTAAAAGGATCTAGG
TGAAGATCCTTTTTGATAATCTCATGACCAAAATCCCTTAACGTGAGTTTTCGTTCCACTGAGCGTCAGA
CCCCGTAGAAAAGATCAAAGGATCTTCTTGAGATCCTTTTTTTCTGCGCGTAATCTGCTGCTTGCAAACA
AAAAAACCACCGCTACCAGCGGTGGTTTGTTTGCCGGATCAAGAGCTACCAACTCTTTTTCCGAAGGTAA
CTGGCTTCAGCAGAGCGCAGATACCAAATACTGTTCTTCTAGTGTAGCCGTAGTTAGGCCACCACTTCAA
GAACTCTGTAGCACCGCCTACATACCTCGCTCTGCTAATCCTGTTACCAGTGGCTGCTGCCAGTGGCGAT
AAGTCGTGTCTTACCGGGTTGGACTCAAGACGATAGTTACCGGATAAGGCGCAGCGGTCGGGCTGAACGG
GGGGTTCGTGCACACAGCCCAGCTTGGAGCGAACGACCTACACCGAACTGAGATACCTACAGCGTGAGCT
ATGAGAAAGCGCCACGCTTCCCGAAGGGAGAAAGGCGGACAGGTATCCGGTAAGCGGCAGGGTCGGAACA
GGAGAGCGCACGAGGGAGCTTCCAGGGGGAAACGCCTGGTATCTTTATAGTCCTGTCGGGTTTCGCCACC
TCTGACTTGAGCGTCGATTTTTGTGATGCTCGTCAGGGGGGCGGAGCCTATGGAAAAACGCCAGCAACGC
GGCCTTTTTACGGTTCCTGGCCTTTTGCTGGCCTTTTGCTCACATGTTCTTTCCTGCGTTATCCCCTGAT
TCTGTGGATAACCGTATTACCGCCTTTGAGTGAGCTGATACCGCTCGCCGCAGCCGAACGACCGAGCGCA
GCGAGTCAGTGAGCGAGGAAGCGGAAGAGCGCCCAATACGCAAACCGCCTCTCCCCGCGCGTTGGCCGAT
TCATTAATGCAGCTGGCACGACAGGTTTCCCGACTGGAAAGCGGGCAGTGAGCGCAACGCAATTAATGTG
AGTTAGCTCACTCATTAGGCACCCCAGGCTTTACACTTTATGCTTCCGGCTCGTATGTTGTGTGGAATTG
TGAGCGGATAACAATTTCACACAGGAAACAGCTATGACCATGATTACGCCAAGCGCGCAATTAACCCTCA
CTAAAGGGAACAAAAGCTGGAGCTGCAAGCTTAATGTAGTCTTATGCAATACTCTTGTAGTCTTGCAACA
TGGTAACGATGAGTTAGCAACATGCCTTACAAGGAGAGAAAAAGCACCGTGCATGCCGATTGGTGGAAGT
AAGGTGGTACGATCGTGCCTTATTAGGAAGGCAACAGACGGGTCTGACATGGATTGGACGAACCACTGAA
TTGCCGCATTGCAGAGATATTGTATTTAAGTGCCTAGCTCGATACATAAACGGGTCTCTCTGGTTAGACC
AGATCTGAGCCTGGGAGCTCTCTGGCTAACTAGGGAACCCACTGCTTAAGCCTCAATAAAGCTTGCCTTG
AGTGCTTCAAGTAGTGTGTGCCCGTCTGTTGTGTGACTCTGGTAACTAGAGATCCCTCAGACCCTTTTAG
TCAGTGTGGAAAATCTCTAGCAGTGGCGCCCGAACAGGGACTTGAAAGCGAAAGGGAAACCAGAGGAGCT
CTCTCGACGCAGGACTCGGCTTGCTGAAGCGCGCACGGCAAGAGGCGAGGGGCGGCGACTGGTGAGTACG
CCAAAAATTTTGACTAGCGGAGGCTAGAAGGAGAGAGATGGGTGCGAGAGCGTCAGTATTAAGCGGGGGA
GAATTAGATCGCGATGGGAAAAAATTCGGTTAAGGCCAGGGGGAAAGAAAAAATATAAATTAAAACATAT
AGTATGGGCAAGCAGGGAGCTAGAACGATTCGCAGTTAATCCTGGCCTGTTAGAAACATCAGAAGGCTGT
AGACAAATACTGGGACAGCTACAACCATCCCTTCAGACAGGATCAGAAGAACTTAGATCATTATATAATA
CAGTAGCAACCCTCTATTGTGTGCATCAAAGGATAGAGATAAAAGACACCAAGGAAGCTTTAGACAAGAT
AGAGGAAGAGCAAAACAAAAGTAAGACCACCGCACAGCAAGCGGCCGCTGATCTTCAGACCTGGAGGAGG
AGATATGAGGGACAATTGGAGAAGTGAATTATATAAATATAAAGTAGTAAAAATTGAACCATTAGGAGTA
GCACCCACCAAGGCAAAGAGAAGAGTGGTGCAGAGAGAAAAAAGAGCAGTGGGAATAGGAGCTTTGTTCC
TTGGGTTCTTGGGAGCAGCAGGAAGCACTATGGGCGCAGCGTCAATGACGCTGACGGTACAGGCCAGACA
ATTATTGTCTGGTATAGTGCAGCAGCAGAACAATTTGCTGAGGGCTATTGAGGCGCAACAGCATCTGTTG
CAACTCACAGTCTGGGGCATCAAGCAGCTCCAGGCAAGAATCCTGGCTGTGGAAAGATACCTAAAGGATC
AACAGCTCCTGGGGATTTGGGGTTGCTCTGGAAAACTCATTTGCACCACTGCTGTGCCTTGGAATGCTAG
TTGGAGTAATAAATCTCTGGAACAGATTTGGAATCACACGACCTGGATGGAGTGGGACAGAGAAATTAAC
AATTACACAAGCTTAATACACTCCTTAATTGAAGAATCGCAAAACCAGCAAGAAAAGAATGAACAAGAAT
TATTGGAATTAGATAAATGGGCAAGTTTGTGGAATTGGTTTAACATAACAAATTGGCTGTGGTATATAAA
ATTATTCATAATGATAGTAGGAGGCTTGGTAGGTTTAAGAATAGTTTTTGCTGTACTTTCTATAGTGAAT
AGAGTTAGGCAGGGATATTCACCATTATCGTTTCAGACCCACCTCCCAACCCCGAGGGGACCCAGAGAGG
GCCTATTTCCCATGATTCCTTCATATTTGCATATACGATACAAGGCTGTTAGAGAGATAATTAGAATTAA
TTTGACTGTAAACACAAAGATATTAGTACAAAATACGTGACGTAGAAAGTAATAATTTCTTGGGTAGTTT
GCAGTTTTAAAATTATGTTTTAAAATGGACTATCATATGCTTACCGTAACTTGAAAGTATTTCGATTTCT
TGGCTTTATATATCTTGTGGAAAGGACGAAACACCGGGAATAATCCACCCATTTGGGTTTTAGAGCTAGA
AATAGCAAGTTAAAATAAGGCTAGTCCGTTATCAACTTGAAAAAGTGGCACCGAGTCGGTGCTTTTTTAA
GCTTGGCGTAACTAGATCTTGAGACAAATGGCAGTATTCATCCACAATTTTAAAAGAAAAGGGGGGATTG
GGGGGTACAGTGCAGGGGAAAGAATAGTAGACATAATAGCAACAGACATACAAACTAAAGAATTACAAAA
ACAAATTACAAAAATTCAAAATTTTCGGGTTTATTACAGGGACAGCAGAGATCCACTTTGGCGCCGGCTC
GAGGGGG
Features (pLannotate 1.2.2; 29 found; start..end, strand, type, name):
     14..80      +  CDS            small t antigen (fragment): SV40 (simian virus 40) small t antigen
    106..317     +  promoter       EF-1α core promoter: core promoter for human elongation factor EF-1α
    318..1256    +  intron         EF-1α intron A: intron upstream of the start codon of human EF-1α
   1278..1877    +  CDS            PuroR (fragment): puromycin N-acetyltransferase; pac from Streptomyces; confers resistance to puromycin
   1893..2481    +  misc_feature   WPRE: woodchuck hepatitis virus posttranscriptional regulatory element
   2532..2551    +  misc_feature   cPPT/CTS (fragment): central polypurine tract and central termination sequence of HIV-1
   2553..2786    +  LTR            3' LTR (ΔU3): self-inactivating 3' long terminal repeat (LTR) from HIV-1
   2864..2985    +  polyA_signal   SV40 poly(A) signal: SV40 polyadenylation signal
   3025..3160    +  rep_origin     SV40 ori: SV40 origin of replication
   3181..3199    -  promoter       T7 promoter: promoter for bacteriophage T7 RNA polymerase
   3207..3362    +  CDS            lacZα (fragment): LacZα fragment of β-galactosidase; lacZ fragment
   3367..3795    +  rep_origin     f1 ori (sequence partly withheld): f1 bacteriophage origin of replication; arrow indicates direction of (+) strand synthesis
   3848..3952    +  promoter       AmpR promoter: bla
   3953..4813    +  CDS            AmpR: β-lactamase; bla; confers resistance to ampicillin, carbenicillin, and related antibiotics
   4984..5572    +  rep_origin     ori: high-copy-number ColE1/pMB1/pBR322/pUC origin of replication
   5755..5847    +  CDS            lacI (fragment): lac repressor; lacI; The lac repressor binds to the lac operator to inhibit transcription in E. coli. This inhibition can be relieved by adding lactose or isopropyl-β-D-thiogalactopyranoside (IPTG).
   5860..5881    +  protein_bind   CAP binding site: CAP binding activates transcription in the presence of cAMP. E. coli catabolite activator protein
   5896..5926    +  promoter       lac promoter: promoter for the E. coli lac operon
   5934..5950    +  protein_bind   lac operator: The lac repressor binds to the lac operator to inhibit transcription in E. coli. This inhibition can be relieved by adding lactose or isopropyl-β-D-thiogalactopyranoside (IPTG). lac repressor encoded by lacI
   5995..6013    +  promoter       T3 promoter: promoter for bacteriophage T3 RNA polymerase
   6041..6267    +  promoter       RSV promoter: Rous sarcoma virus enhancer/promoter
   6268..6448    +  LTR            5' LTR (truncated): truncated 5' long terminal repeat (LTR) from HIV-1
   6495..6620    +  misc_feature   HIV-1 Ψ: packaging signal of human immunodeficiency virus type 1
   6604..6967    +  CDS            HIV-1 gag (fragment): gag protein from human immunodeficiency virus 1; gag
   7113..7346    +  misc_feature   RRE: The Rev response element (RRE) of HIV-1 allows for Rev-dependent mRNA export from the nucleus to the cytoplasm.
   7723..7749    +  CDS            Rev (fragment): human immunodeficiency virus 1 (HIV-1) Rev protein; rev; enhances nuclear export of unspliced and incompletely spliced viral mRNAs
   7753..7993    +  promoter       U6 promoter: RNA polymerase III promoter for human U6 snRNA
   8023..8098    +  misc_RNA       gRNA scaffold: guide RNA scaffold for the Streptococcus pyogenes CRISPR/Cas9 system
   8154..8271    +  misc_feature   cPPT/CTS: central polypurine tract and central termination sequence of HIV-1
