[The description below was written by a language model from this plasmid's Addgene catalogue record and pLannotate feature annotations shown in this document.]
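Description:
PLK5 gRNA (BRDN0001144735) is a third-generation lentiviral guide RNA plasmid built on the lentiGuide-Puro backbone and designed to target human PLK5 (reference transcript NM_001243079.1) for CRISPR-Cas9 editing in mammalian cells. The assembled sequence is 8,323 nt. In bacteria it is maintained as a high-copy plasmid through a ColE1/pUC-type origin and selected with ampicillin via the β-lactamase gene. An f1 origin, an SV40 origin and remnants of a lac/T7/T3 cloning region are also annotated in the backbone.

The viral cassette begins with an RSV promoter fused to a truncated HIV-1 5' LTR, which drives Tat-independent production of the genomic RNA in packaging cells. This is followed by the Ψ packaging signal with a partial gag sequence and the Rev response element for nuclear export. Downstream, a human U6 RNA polymerase III promoter transcribes the PLK5-specific spacer joined to the Streptococcus pyogenes gRNA scaffold. A cPPT/CTS element, which aids nuclear import of the viral genome, follows. An EF-1α core promoter with its intron A then drives puromycin N-acetyltransferase for selection of transduced cells, with a WPRE to enhance transcript expression. The cassette ends in a self-inactivating ΔU3 3' LTR and an SV40 polyadenylation signal.

The plasmid does not encode Cas9, so it is meant to be used with a separate Cas9 lentivector such as lentiCas9-Blast or in cells that already express Cas9. It is an individual clone associated with a human kinome gRNA collection, suited to knockout of PLK5 after lentiviral delivery and puromycin selection.
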