Addgene plasmid #75787: PLK5 gRNA (BRDN0001144735)
Purpose: 3rd generation lentiviral gRNA plasmid targeting human PLK5
Depositing lab: John Doench & David Root. Depositing organization: Broad Institute. Publication: Optimized sgRNA design to maximize activity and minimize off-target effects of CRISPR-Cas9. Doench JG, Fusi N, Sullender M, Hegde M, Vaimberg EW, Donovan KF, Smith I, Tothova Z, Wilen C, Orchard R, Virgin HW, Listgarten J, Root DE. Nat Biotechnol. 2016 Jan 18. doi: 10.1038/nbt.3437. PubMed 26780180.
Backbone
  Vector backbone: lentiGuide-Puro
  Backbone manufacturer: Zhang Lab (Addgene plasmid # 52963)
  Vector type: Mammalian Expression, Lentiviral, CRISPR
  Selectable markers: Puromycin
Growth in bacteria
  Bacterial resistance: Ampicillin, 100 μg/mL
  Growth temperature: 37°C
  Growth strain: DH5alpha
  Copy number: High Copy
Gene/Insert
  Gene/Insert name: PLK5 (alt names: PLK5; NM_001243079.1)
  gRNA/shRNA sequence: GGAATAATCCACCCATTTGG
  Species: H. sapiens (human)
  Entrez Gene: PLK5 (a.k.a. PLK-5, PLK5P, SgK384ps)
  Promoter: hU6
  Cloning method: Unknown
  Sequencing primers: 5′ U6-F; 3′ pS2-R
Terms and licenses: Academic/Nonprofit Terms; Industry Terms: Not Available to Industry
Depositor comments: The gRNA was designed to target the following Genbank reference sequence(s): NM_001243079.1. Note that this plasmid does NOT contain Cas9. It should be used in conjunction with lentiCas9-Blast (Addgene #52962) or otherwise with cell lines already expressing Cas9. Browse the full kinome gRNA library at http://www.addgene.org/pooled-library/broadgpp-human-kinome/ or visit http://www.broadinstitute.org/rnai/public/ for detailed protocols and information.
How to cite: PLK5 gRNA (BRDN0001144735) was a gift from John Doench & David Root (Addgene plasmid # 75787 ; http://n2t.net/addgene:75787 ; RRID:Addgene_75787)
