>Addgene plasmid #75787 | PLK5 gRNA (BRDN0001144735) | depositor partial sequence | sequence record 143247 | Target Sequence
GGAATAATCCACCCATTTGG
