>Addgene plasmid #75787 | PLK5 gRNA (BRDN0001144735) | addgene partial sequence | sequence record 184565 | hU6-F
TACGTGACGTAGAAAGTAATAATTTCTTGGGTAGTTTGCAGTTTTAAAATTATGTTTTAAAATGGACTAT
CATATGCTTACCGTAACTTGAAAGTATTTCGATTTCTTGGCTTTATATATCTTGTGGAAAGGACGAAACA
CCGGGAATAATCCACCCATTTGGGTTTTAGAGCTAGAAATAGCAAGTTAAAATAAGGCTAGTCCGTTATC
AACTTGAAAAAGTGGCACCGAGTCGGTGCTTTTTTAAGCTTGGCGTAACTAGATCTTGAGACAAATGGCA
GTATTCATCCACAATTTTAAAAGAAAAGGGGGGATTGGGGGGTACAGTGCAGGGGAAAGAATAGTAGACA
TAATAGCAACAGACATACAAACTAAAGAATTACAAAAACAAATTACAAAAATTCAAAATTTTCGGGTTTA
TTACAGGGACAGCAGAGATCCACTTTGGCGCCGGCTCGAGGGGGCCCGGGTGCAAAGATGGATAAAGTTT
TAAACAGAGAGGAATCTTTGCAGCTAATGGACCTTCTAGGTCTTGAAAGGAGTGGGAATTGGCTCCGGTG
CCCGTCAGTG
